Addgene plasmid #215233: shRNA_circMTO1_2
Purpose: Supression of shcircMTO1(2,RI,3)_2 expression
Depositing lab: Sefi Rosenbluh. Depositing organization: Monash University. Publication: Systematic loss-of-function screens identify pathway-specific functional circular RNAs. Liu L, Neve M, Perlaza-Jimenez L, Xi X, Purcell J, Hawdon A, Conn SJ, Zenker J, Tamayo P, Goodall GJ, Rosenbluh J. Nat Cell Biol. 2024 Aug;26(8):1359-1372. doi: 10.1038/s41556-024-01467-y. Epub 2024 Aug 2. PubMed 39095657.
Backbone
  Vector backbone: pLKO.1
  Vector type: Lentiviral
  Selectable markers: Puromycin
Growth in bacteria
  Bacterial resistance: Ampicillin, 100 μg/mL
  Growth temperature: 37°C
  Growth strain: NEB Stable
  Copy number: High Copy
Gene/Insert
  Gene/Insert name: circMTO1 shRNA 2
  gRNA/shRNA sequence: TGTTTTGGGTCAGATGTCATG
  Species: H. sapiens (human)
  Entrez Gene: MTO1 (a.k.a. CGI-02, COXPD10)
  Cloning method: Restriction Enzyme; 5′ cloning site unknown (unknown if destroyed)
Terms and licenses: Academic/Nonprofit Terms; Industry Terms: Not Available to Industry
How to cite: shRNA_circMTO1_2 was a gift from Sefi Rosenbluh (Addgene plasmid # 215233 ; http://n2t.net/addgene:215233 ; RRID:Addgene_215233)
