[The description below was written by a language model from this plasmid's Addgene catalogue record and pLannotate feature annotations shown in this document.]
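Description:
shRNA_circMTO1_2 is a lentiviral shRNA construct built on the pLKO.1 backbone, about 7.1 kb according to the full sequencing record. It was designed to knock down a circular RNA derived from the human MTO1 gene, which the record labels circMTO1(2,RI,3). This name suggests an isoform spanning exons 2 and 3 with a retained intron, though the record does not spell this out. The construct is the second of what appears to be a set of hairpins against this circRNA. The plasmid is maintained in E. coli at high copy through a ColE1/pUC-type origin and selected with ampicillin via the bla gene. It also carries an f1 origin and leftover lac, T7 and T3 elements from the cloning vector.

The hairpin is transcribed by the human U6 RNA polymerase III promoter. pLannotate does not annotate the shRNA itself, but the unannotated gap between the U6 promoter and the cPPT/CTS is where it would be expected to sit. Downstream, a human PGK promoter drives puromycin N-acetyltransferase, so transduced mammalian cells can be selected with puromycin. These cassettes lie within a third-generation-style, self-inactivating lentiviral frame. An RSV promoter fused to a truncated 5' LTR produces the genomic RNA in packaging cells. The Ψ packaging signal, with an adjoining gag fragment, directs encapsidation, the RRE allows Rev-dependent nuclear export, and the cPPT/CTS aids nuclear import. The ΔU3 3' LTR inactivates the viral promoter after integration. An SV40 poly(A) signal and SV40 origin follow the 3' LTR. The construct comes from a study that used systematic loss-of-function screens to find functional circular RNAs, and it is suited to stable circMTO1 suppression in human cells.
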