Features (pLannotate 1.2.2; 25 found; start..end, strand, type, name):
    159..284     +  misc_feature   HIV-1 Ψ: packaging signal of human immunodeficiency virus type 1
    268..631     +  CDS            HIV-1 gag (fragment): gag protein from human immunodeficiency virus 1; gag
    777..1010    +  misc_feature   RRE: The Rev response element (RRE) of HIV-1 allows for Rev-dependent mRNA export from the nucleus to the cytoplasm.
   1387..1487    +  CDS            Rev (fragment): human immunodeficiency virus 1 (HIV-1) Rev protein; rev; enhances nuclear export of unspliced and incompletely spliced viral mRNAs
   1537..1777    +  promoter       U6 promoter: RNA polymerase III promoter for human U6 snRNA
   1882..1999    +  misc_feature   cPPT/CTS: central polypurine tract and central termination sequence of HIV-1
   2048..2558    +  promoter       hPGK promoter: human phosphoglycerate kinase 1 promoter
   2580..3179    +  CDS            PuroR: puromycin N-acetyltransferase; pac from Streptomyces alboniger; confers resistance to puromycin
   3222..3305    +  CDS            nef (fragment): NEF_HV1Z2 - Experimental evidence at protein level: Swiss-Prot protein existence level 1. Extracellular Nef protein targets CD4(+) T-lymphocytes for apoptosis by interacting with CXCR4 surface receptors. From Human immunodeficiency virus type 1 group M subtype D (isolate Z2/CDC-Z34) (HIV-1).
   3307..3540    +  LTR            3' LTR (ΔU3): self-inactivating 3' long terminal repeat (LTR) from HIV-1
   3612..3733    +  polyA_signal   SV40 poly(A) signal: SV40 polyadenylation signal
   3773..3908    +  rep_origin     SV40 ori: SV40 origin of replication
   3929..3947    -  promoter       T7 promoter: promoter for bacteriophage T7 RNA polymerase
   3955..4110    +  CDS            lacZα (fragment): LacZα fragment of β-galactosidase; lacZ fragment
   4115..4543    +  rep_origin     f1 ori (sequence partly withheld): f1 bacteriophage origin of replication; arrow indicates direction of (+) strand synthesis
   4596..4700    +  promoter       AmpR promoter: bla
   4701..5561    +  CDS            AmpR: β-lactamase; bla; confers resistance to ampicillin, carbenicillin, and related antibiotics
   5732..6320    +  rep_origin     ori: high-copy-number ColE1/pMB1/pBR322/pUC origin of replication
   6503..6595    +  CDS            lacI (fragment): lac repressor; lacI; The lac repressor binds to the lac operator to inhibit transcription in E. coli. This inhibition can be relieved by adding lactose or isopropyl-β-D-thiogalactopyranoside (IPTG).
   6608..6629    +  protein_bind   CAP binding site: CAP binding activates transcription in the presence of cAMP. E. coli catabolite activator protein
   6644..6674    +  promoter       lac promoter: promoter for the E. coli lac operon
   6682..6698    +  protein_bind   lac operator: The lac repressor binds to the lac operator to inhibit transcription in E. coli. This inhibition can be relieved by adding lactose or isopropyl-β-D-thiogalactopyranoside (IPTG). lac repressor encoded by lacI
   6743..6761    +  promoter       T3 promoter: promoter for bacteriophage T3 RNA polymerase
   6789..7015    +  promoter       RSV promoter: Rous sarcoma virus enhancer/promoter
   7016..112     +  LTR            5' LTR (truncated) (across the origin): truncated 5' long terminal repeat (LTR) from HIV-1
>Addgene plasmid #215233 | shRNA_circMTO1_2 | addgene full sequence | sequence record 432515 | Addgene NGS Result
CCTCAATAAAGCTTGCCTTGAGTGCTTCAAGTAGTGTGTGCCCGTCTGTTGTGTGACTCTGGTAACTAGA
GATCCCTCAGACCCTTTTAGTCAGTGTGGAAAATCTCTAGCAGTGGCGCCCGAACAGGGACTTGAAAGCG
AAAGGGAAACCAGAGGAGCTCTCTCGACGCAGGACTCGGCTTGCTGAAGCGCGCACGGCAAGAGGCGAGG
GGCGGCGACTGGTGAGTACGCCAAAAATTTTGACTAGCGGAGGCTAGAAGGAGAGAGATGGGTGCGAGAG
CGTCAGTATTAAGCGGGGGAGAATTAGATCGCGATGGGAAAAAATTCGGTTAAGGCCAGGGGGAAAGAAA
AAATATAAATTAAAACATATAGTATGGGCAAGCAGGGAGCTAGAACGATTCGCAGTTAATCCTGGCCTGT
TAGAAACATCAGAAGGCTGTAGACAAATACTGGGACAGCTACAACCATCCCTTCAGACAGGATCAGAAGA
ACTTAGATCATTATATAATACAGTAGCAACCCTCTATTGTGTGCATCAAAGGATAGAGATAAAAGACACC
AAGGAAGCTTTAGACAAGATAGAGGAAGAGCAAAACAAAAGTAAGACCACCGCACAGCAAGCGGCCGCTG
ATCTTCAGACCTGGAGGAGGAGATATGAGGGACAATTGGAGAAGTGAATTATATAAATATAAAGTAGTAA
AAATTGAACCATTAGGAGTAGCACCCACCAAGGCAAAGAGAAGAGTGGTGCAGAGAGAAAAAAGAGCAGT
GGGAATAGGAGCTTTGTTCCTTGGGTTCTTGGGAGCAGCAGGAAGCACTATGGGCGCAGCGTCAATGACG
CTGACGGTACAGGCCAGACAATTATTGTCTGGTATAGTGCAGCAGCAGAACAATTTGCTGAGGGCTATTG
AGGCGCAACAGCATCTGTTGCAACTCACAGTCTGGGGCATCAAGCAGCTCCAGGCAAGAATCCTGGCTGT
GGAAAGATACCTAAAGGATCAACAGCTCCTGGGGATTTGGGGTTGCTCTGGAAAACTCATTTGCACCACT
GCTGTGCCTTGGAATGCTAGTTGGAGTAATAAATCTCTGGAACAGATTTGGAATCACACGACCTGGATGG
AGTGGGACAGAGAAATTAACAATTACACAAGCTTAATACACTCCTTAATTGAAGAATCGCAAAACCAGCA
AGAAAAGAATGAACAAGAATTATTGGAATTAGATAAATGGGCAAGTTTGTGGAATTGGTTTAACATAACA
AATTGGCTGTGGTATATAAAATTATTCATAATGATAGTAGGAGGCTTGGTAGGTTTAAGAATAGTTTTTG
CTGTACTTTCTATAGTGAATAGAGTTAGGCAGGGATATTCACCATTATCGTTTCAGACCCACCTCCCAAC
CCCGAGGGGACCCGACAGGCCCGAAGGAATAGAAGAAGAAGGTGGAGAGAGAGACAGAGACAGATCCATT
CGATTAGTGAACGGATCTCGACGGTATCGATCACGAGACTAGCCTCGAGCGGCCGCCCCCTTCACCGAGG
GCCTATTTCCCATGATTCCTTCATATTTGCATATACGATACAAGGCTGTTAGAGAGATAATTGGAATTAA
TTTGACTGTAAACACAAAGATATTAGTACAAAATACGTGACGTAGAAAGTAATAATTTCTTGGGTAGTTT
GCAGTTTTAAAATTATGTTTTAAAATGGACTATCATATGCTTACCGTAACTTGAAAGTATTTCGATTTCT
TGGCTTTATATATCTTGTGGAAAGGACGAAACACCGGTGTTTTGGGTCAGATGTCATGCTCGAGCATGAC
ATCTGACCCAAAACATTTTTGAATTCTCGACCTCGAGACAAATGGCAGTATTCATCCACAATTTTAAAAG
AAAAGGGGGGATTGGGGGGTACAGTGCAGGGGAAAGAATAGTAGACATAATAGCAACAGACATACAAACT
AAAGAATTACAAAAACAAATTACAAAAATTCAAAATTTTCGGGTTTATTACAGGGACAGCAGAGATCCAC
TTTGGCCGCGGCTCGAGGGGGTTGGGGTTGCGCCTTTTCCAAGGCAGCCCTGGGTTTGCGCAGGGACGCG
GCTGCTCTGGGCGTGGTTCCGGGAAACGCAGCGGCGCCGACCCTGGGTCTCGCACATTCTTCACGTCCGT
TCGCAGCGTCACCCGGATCTTCGCCGCTACCCTTGTGGGCCCCCCGGCGACGCTTCCTGCTCCGCCCCTA
AGTCGGGAAGGTTCCTTGCGGTTCGCGGCGTGCCGGACGTGACAAACGGAAGCCGCACGTCTCACTAGTA
CCCTCGCAGACGGACAGCGCCAGGGAGCAATGGCAGCGCGCCGACCGCGATGGGCTGTGGCCAATAGCGG
CTGCTCAGCAGGGCGCGCCGAGAGCAGCGGCCGGGAAGGGGCGGTGCGGGAGGCGGGGTGTGGGGCGGTA
GTGTGGGCCCTGTTCCTGCCCGCGCGGTGTTCCGCATTCTGCAAGCCTCCGGAGCGCACGTCGGCAGTCG
GCTCCCTCGTTGACCGAATCACCGACCTCTCTCCCCAGGGGGATCCACCGGAGCTTACCATGACCGAGTA
CAAGCCCACGGTGCGCCTCGCCACCCGCGACGACGTCCCCAGGGCCGTACGCACCCTCGCCGCCGCGTTC
GCCGACTACCCCGCCACGCGCCACACCGTCGATCCGGACCGCCACATCGAGCGGGTCACCGAGCTGCAAG
AACTCTTCCTCACGCGCGTCGGGCTCGACATCGGCAAGGTGTGGGTCGCGGACGACGGCGCCGCGGTGGC
GGTCTGGACCACGCCGGAGAGCGTCGAAGCGGGGGCGGTGTTCGCCGAGATCGGCCCGCGCATGGCCGAG
TTGAGCGGTTCCCGGCTGGCCGCGCAGCAACAGATGGAAGGCCTCCTGGCGCCGCACCGGCCCAAGGAGC
CCGCGTGGTTCCTGGCCACCGTCGGCGTCTCGCCCGACCACCAGGGCAAGGGTCTGGGCAGCGCCGTCGT
GCTCCCCGGAGTGGAGGCGGCCGAGCGCGCCGGGGTGCCCGCCTTCCTGGAGACCTCCGCGCCCCGCAAC
CTCCCCTTCTACGAGCGGCTCGGCTTCACCGTCACCGCCGACGTCGAGGTGCCCGAAGGACCGCGCACCT
GGTGCATGACCCGCAAGCCCGGTGCCTGACGCCCGCCCCACGACCCGCAGCGCCCGACCGAAAGGAGCGC
ACGACCCCATGCATCGGTACCTTTAAGACCAATGACTTACAAGGCAGCTGTAGATCTTAGCCACTTTTTA
AAAGAAAAGGGGGGACTGGAAGGGCTAATTCACTCCCAACGAAGACAAGATCTGCTTTTTGCTTGTACTG
GGTCTCTCTGGTTAGACCAGATCTGAGCCTGGGAGCTCTCTGGCTAACTAGGGAACCCACTGCTTAAGCC
TCAATAAAGCTTGCCTTGAGTGCTTCAAGTAGTGTGTGCCCGTCTGTTGTGTGACTCTGGTAACTAGAGA
TCCCTCAGACCCTTTTAGTCAGTGTGGAAAATCTCTAGCAGTAGTAGTTCATGTCATCTTATTATTCAGT
ATTTATAACTTGCAAAGAAATGAATATCAGAGAGTGAGAGGAACTTGTTTATTGCAGCTTATAATGGTTA
CAAATAAAGCAATAGCATCACAAATTTCACAAATAAAGCATTTTTTTCACTGCATTCTAGTTGTGGTTTG
TCCAAACTCATCAATGTATCTTATCATGTCTGGCTCTAGCTATCCCGCCCCTAACTCCGCCCATCCCGCC
CCTAACTCCGCCCAGTTCCGCCCATTCTCCGCCCCATGGCTGACTAATTTTTTTTATTTATGCAGAGGCC
GAGGCCGCCTCGGCCTCTGAGCTATTCCAGAAGTAGTGAGGAGGCTTTTTTGGAGGCCTAGGGACGTACC
CAATTCGCCCTATAGTGAGTCGTATTACGCGCGCTCACTGGCCGTCGTTTTACAACGTCGTGACTGGGAA
AACCCTGGCGTTACCCAACTTAATCGCCTTGCAGCACATCCCCCTTTCGCCAGCTGGCGTAATAGCGAAG
AGGCCCGCACCGATCGCCCTTCCCAACAGTTGCGCAGCCTGAATGGCGAATGGG
[124 nt withheld, positions 4115-4238]
C
[91 nt withheld, positions 4240-4330]
A
[49 nt withheld, positions 4332-4380]
CCTTTGACGTTGGAGTCCACGTTCTTT
[37 nt withheld, positions 4408-4444]
ACCCTATCTCGGTCTATTCTTTTGATTTATAAGGGATTTTGCCGATTTCGGCCTATTGGTTAAAAAATGA
GCTGATTTAACAAAAATTTAACGCGAATTTTAACAAAATATTAACGCTTACAATTTAGGTGGCACTTTTC
GGGGAAATGTGCGCGGAACCCCTATTTGTTTATTTTTCTAAATACATTCAAATATGTATCCGCTCATGAG
ACAATAACCCTGATAAATGCTTCAATAATATTGAAAAAGGAAGAGTATGAGTATTCAACATTTCCGTGTC
GCCCTTATTCCCTTTTTTGCGGCATTTTGCCTTCCTGTTTTTGCTCACCCAGAAACGCTGGTGAAAGTAA
AAGATGCTGAAGATCAGTTGGGTGCACGAGTGGGTTACATCGAACTGGATCTCAACAGCGGTAAGATCCT
TGAGAGTTTTCGCCCCGAAGAACGTTTTCCAATGATGAGCACTTTTAAAGTTCTGCTATGTGGCGCGGTA
TTATCCCGTATTGACGCCGGGCAAGAGCAACTCGGTCGCCGCATACACTATTCTCAGAATGACTTGGTTG
AGTACTCACCAGTCACAGAAAAGCATCTTACGGATGGCATGACAGTAAGAGAATTATGCAGTGCTGCCAT
AACCATGAGTGATAACACTGCGGCCAACTTACTTCTGACAACGATCGGAGGACCGAAGGAGCTAACCGCT
TTTTTGCACAACATGGGGGATCATGTAACTCGCCTTGATCGTTGGGAACCGGAGCTGAATGAAGCCATAC
CAAACGACGAGCGTGACACCACGATGCCTGTAGCAATGGCAACAACGTTGCGCAAACTATTAACTGGCGA
ACTACTTACTCTAGCTTCCCGGCAACAATTAATAGACTGGATGGAGGCGGATAAAGTTGCAGGACCACTT
CTGCGCTCGGCCCTTCCGGCTGGCTGGTTTATTGCTGATAAATCTGGAGCCGGTGAGCGTGGGTCTCGCG
GTATCATTGCAGCACTGGGGCCAGATGGTAAGCCCTCCCGTATCGTAGTTATCTACACGACGGGGAGTCA
GGCAACTATGGATGAACGAAATAGACAGATCGCTGAGATAGGTGCCTCACTGATTAAGCATTGGTAACTG
TCAGACCAAGTTTACTCATATATACTTTAGATTGATTTAAAACTTCATTTTTAATTTAAAAGGATCTAGG
TGAAGATCCTTTTTGATAATCTCATGACCAAAATCCCTTAACGTGAGTTTTCGTTCCACTGAGCGTCAGA
CCCCGTAGAAAAGATCAAAGGATCTTCTTGAGATCCTTTTTTTCTGCGCGTAATCTGCTGCTTGCAAACA
AAAAAACCACCGCTACCAGCGGTGGTTTGTTTGCCGGATCAAGAGCTACCAACTCTTTTTCCGAAGGTAA
CTGGCTTCAGCAGAGCGCAGATACCAAATACTGTTCTTCTAGTGTAGCCGTAGTTAGGCCACCACTTCAA
GAACTCTGTAGCACCGCCTACATACCTCGCTCTGCTAATCCTGTTACCAGTGGCTGCTGCCAGTGGCGAT
AAGTCGTGTCTTACCGGGTTGGACTCAAGACGATAGTTACCGGATAAGGCGCAGCGGTCGGGCTGAACGG
GGGGTTCGTGCACACAGCCCAGCTTGGAGCGAACGACCTACACCGAACTGAGATACCTACAGCGTGAGCT
ATGAGAAAGCGCCACGCTTCCCGAAGGGAGAAAGGCGGACAGGTATCCGGTAAGCGGCAGGGTCGGAACA
GGAGAGCGCACGAGGGAGCTTCCAGGGGGAAACGCCTGGTATCTTTATAGTCCTGTCGGGTTTCGCCACC
TCTGACTTGAGCGTCGATTTTTGTGATGCTCGTCAGGGGGGCGGAGCCTATGGAAAAACGCCAGCAACGC
GGCCTTTTTACGGTTCCTGGCCTTTTGCTGGCCTTTTGCTCACATGTTCTTTCCTGCGTTATCCCCTGAT
TCTGTGGATAACCGTATTACCGCCTTTGAGTGAGCTGATACCGCTCGCCGCAGCCGAACGACCGAGCGCA
GCGAGTCAGTGAGCGAGGAAGCGGAAGAGCGCCCAATACGCAAACCGCCTCTCCCCGCGCGTTGGCCGAT
TCATTAATGCAGCTGGCACGACAGGTTTCCCGACTGGAAAGCGGGCAGTGAGCGCAACGCAATTAATGTG
AGTTAGCTCACTCATTAGGCACCCCAGGCTTTACACTTTATGCTTCCGGCTCGTATGTTGTGTGGAATTG
TGAGCGGATAACAATTTCACACAGGAAACAGCTATGACCATGATTACGCCAAGCGCGCAATTAACCCTCA
CTAAAGGGAACAAAAGCTGGAGCTGCAAGCTTAATGTAGTCTTATGCAATACTCTTGTAGTCTTGCAACA
TGGTAACGATGAGTTAGCAACATGCCTTACAAGGAGAGAAAAAGCACCGTGCATGCCGATTGGTGGAAGT
AAGGTGGTACGATCGTGCCTTATTAGGAAGGCAACAGACGGGTCTGACATGGATTGGACGAACCACTGAA
TTGCCGCATTGCAGAGATATTGTATTTAAGTGCCTAGCTCGATACATAAACGGGTCTCTCTGGTTAGACC
AGATCTGAGCCTGGGAGCTCTCTGGCTAACTAGGGAACCCACTGCTTAAG
